>Addgene plasmid #39478 | pLenti-puro-ARID1A | addgene full sequence | sequence record 129514 | Addgene NGS result
AGCGCCCAATACGCAAACCGCCTCTCCCCGCGCGTTGGCCGATTCATTAATGCAGCTGGCACGACAGGTT
TCCCGACTGGAAAGCGGGCAGTGAGCGCAACGCAATTAATGTGAGTTAGCTCACTCATTAGGCACCCCAG
GCTTTACACTTTATGCTTCCGGCTCGTATGTTGTGTGGAATTGTGAGCGGATAACAATTTCACACAGGAA
ACAGCTATGACCATGATTACGCCAAGCGCGCAATTAACCCTCACTAAAGGGAACAAAAGCTGGAGCTGCA
AGCTTAATGTAGTCTTATGCAATACTCTTGTAGTCTTGCAACATGGTAACGATGAGTTAGCAACATGCCT
TACAAGGAGAGAAAAAGCACCGTGCATGCCGATTGGTGGAAGTAAGGTGGTACGATCGTGCCTTATTAGG
AAGGCAACAGACGGGTCTGACATGGATTGGACGAACCACTGAATTGCCGCATTGCAGAGATATTGTATTT
AAGTGCCTAGCTCGATACATAAACGGGTCTCTCTGGTTAGACCAGATCTGAGCCTGGGAGCTCTCTGGCT
AACTAGGGAACCCACTGCTTAAGCCTCAATAAAGCTTGCCTTGAGTGCTTCAAGTAGTGTGTGCCCGTCT
GTTGTGTGACTCTGGTAACTAGAGATCCCTCAGACCCTTTTAGTCAGTGTGGAAAATCTCTAGCAGTGGC
GCCCGAACAGGGACTTGAAAGCGAAAGGGAAACCAGAGGAGCTCTCTCGACGCAGGACTCGGCTTGCTGA
AGCGCGCACGGCAAGAGGCGAGGGGCGGCGACTGGTGAGTACGCCAAAAATTTTGACTAGCGGAGGCTAG
AAGGAGAGAGATGGGTGCGAGAGCGTCAGTATTAAGCGGGGGAGAATTAGATCGCGATGGGAAAAAATTC
GGTTAAGGCCAGGGGGAAAGAAAAAATATAAATTAAAACATATAGTATGGGCAAGCAGGGAGCTAGAACG
ATTCGCAGTTAATCCTGGCCTGTTAGAAACATCAGAAGGCTGTAGACAAATACTGGGACAGCTACAACCA
TCCCTTCAGACAGGATCAGAAGAACTTAGATCATTATATAATACAGTAGCAACCCTCTATTGTGTGCATC
AAAGGATAGAGATAAAAGACACCAAGGAAGCTTTAGACAAGATAGAGGAAGAGCAAAACAAAAGTAAGAC
CACCGCACAGCAAGCGGCCGCTGATCTTCAGACCTGGAGGAGGAGATATGAGGGACAATTGGAGAAGTGA
ATTATATAAATATAAAGTAGTAAAAATTGAACCATTAGGAGTAGCACCCACCAAGGCAAAGAGAAGAGTG
GTGCAGAGAGAAAAAAGAGCAGTGGGAATAGGAGCTTTGTTCCTTGGGTTCTTGGGAGCAGCAGGAAGCA
CTATGGGCGCAGCGTCAATGACGCTGACGGTACAGGCCAGACAATTATTGTCTGGTATAGTGCAGCAGCA
GAACAATTTGCTGAGGGCTATTGAGGCGCAACAGCATCTGTTGCAACTCACAGTCTGGGGCATCAAGCAG
CTCCAGGCAAGAATCCTGGCTGTGGAAAGATACCTAAAGGATCAACAGCTCCTGGGGATTTGGGGTTGCT
CTGGAAAACTCATTTGCACCACTGCTGTGCCTTGGAATGCTAGTTGGAGTAATAAATCTCTGGAACAGAT
TTGGAATCACACGACCTGGATGGAGTGGGACAGAGAAATTAACAATTACACAAGCTTAATACACTCCTTA
ATTGAAGAATCGCAAAACCAGCAAGAAAAGAATGAACAAGAATTATTGGAATTAGATAAATGGGCAAGTT
TGTGGAATTGGTTTAACATAACAAATTGGCTGTGGTATATAAAATTATTCATAATGATAGTAGGAGGCTT
GGTAGGTTTAAGAATAGTTTTTGCTGTACTTTCTATAGTGAATAGAGTTAGGCAGGGATATTCACCATTA
TCGTTTCAGACCCACCTCCCAACCCCGAGGGGACCCGACAGGCCCGAAGGAATAGAAGAAGAAGGTGGAG
AGAGAGACAGAGACAGATCCATTCGATTAGTGAACGGATCTCGACGGTATCGATAAGCTTGGGAGTTCCG
CTTACATAACTTACGGTAAATGGCCCGCCTGGCTGACCGCCCAACGACCCCCGCCCATTGACGTCAATAA
TGACGTATGTTCCCATAGTAACGCCAATAGGGACTTTCCATTGACGTCAATGGGTGGAGTATTTACGGTA
AACTGCCCACTTGGCAGTACATCAAGTGTATCATATGCCAAGTACGCCCCCTATTGACGTCAATGACGGT
AAATGGCCCGCCTGGCATTATGCCCAGTACATGACCTTATGGGACTTTCCTACTTGGCAGTACATCTACG
TATTAGTCATCGCTATTACCATGGTGATGCGGTTTTGGCAGTACATCAATGGGCGTGGATAGCGGTTTGA
CTCACGGGGATTTCCAAGTCTCCACCCCATTGACGTCAATGGGAGTTTGTTTTGGCACCAAAATCAACGG
GACTTTCCAAAATGTCGTAACAACTCCGCCCCATTGACGCAAATGGGCGGTAGGCGTGTACGGTGGGAGG
TCTATATAAGCAGAGCTCTCCCTATCAGTGATAGAGATCTCCCTATCAGTGATAGAGATCGTCGACTAGT
GGATCCAGTGTGGTGGAATTCTGCAGATATCCAGCACAGTGGCGGCCGCTCGAGTCTAGCCTCGAGCCAC
C
[6855 nt withheld, positions 2732-9586]
TCGAGTCTAGAGGGCCCGCGGTTCGAAGGTAAGCCTATCCCTAACCCTCTCCTCGGTCTCGATTCTACGC
GTACCGGTCATCATCACCATCACCATTGAGTTTAAACCTGCTGATCAGCCTCGACTGTGCCTTCTAGTCG
ACCCTGTGGAATGTGTGTCAGTTAGGGTGTGGAAAGTCCCCAGGCTCCCCAGCAGGCAGAAGTATGCAAA
GCATGCATCTCAATTAGTCAGCAACCAGGTGTGGAAAGTCCCCAGGCTCCCCAGCAGGCAGAAGTATGCA
AAGCATGCATCTCAATTAGTCAGCAACCATAGTCCCGCCCCTAACTCCGCCCATCCCGCCCCTAACTCCG
CCCAGTTCCGCCCATTCTCCGCCCCATGGCTGACTAATTTTTTTTATTTATGCAGAGGCCGAGGCCGCCT
CGGCCTCTGAGCTATTCCAGAAGTAGTGAGGAGGCTTTTTTGGAGGCCTAGGCTTTTGCAAAAAGCTTAC
CATGACCGAGTACAAGCCCACGGTGCGCCTCGCCACCCGCGACGACGTCCCCAGGGCCGTACGCACCCTC
GCCGCCGCGTTCGCCGACTACCCCGCCACGCGCCACACCGTCGATCCGGACCGCCACATCGAGCGGGTCA
CCGAGCTGCAAGAACTCTTCCTCACGCGCGTCGGGCTCGACATCGGCAAGGTGTGGGTCGCGGACGACGG
CGCCGCGGTGGCGGTCTGGACCACGCCGGAGAGCGTCGAAGCGGGGGCGGTGTTCGCCGAGATCGGCCCG
CGCATGGCCGAGTTGAGCGGTTCCCGGCTGGCCGCGCAGCAACAGATGGAAGGCCTCCTGGCGCCGCACC
GGCCCAAGGAGCCCGCGTGGTTCCTGGCCACCGTCGGCGTCTCGCCCGACCACCAGGGCAAGGGTCTGGG
CAGCGCCGTCGTGCTCCCCGGAGTGGAGGCGGCCGAGCGCGCCGGGGTGCCCGCCTTCCTGGAGACCTCC
GCGCCCCGCAACCTCCCCTTCTACGAGCGGCTCGGCTTCACCGTCACCGCCGACGTCGAGGTGCCCGAAG
GACCGCGCACCTGGTGCATGACCCGCAAGCCCGGTGCCTGAGGTACCTTTAAGACCAATGACTTACAAGG
CAGCTGTAGATCTTAGCCACTTTTTAAAAGAAAAGGGGGGACTGGAAGGGCTAATTCACTCCCAACGAAG
ACAAGATCTGCTTTTTGCTTGTACTGGGTCTCTCTGGTTAGACCAGATCTGAGCCTGGGAGCTCTCTGGC
TAACTAGGGAACCCACTGCTTAAGCCTCAATAAAGCTTGCCTTGAGTGCTTCAAGTAGTGTGTGCCCGTC
TGTTGTGTGACTCTGGTAACTAGAGATCCCTCAGACCCTTTTAGTCAGTGTGGAAAATCTCTAGCAGTAG
TAGTTCATGTCATCTTATTATTCAGTATTTATAACTTGCAAAGAAATGAATATCAGAGAGTGAGAGGAAC
TTGTTTATTGCAGCTTATAATGGTTACAAATAAAGCAATAGCATCACAAATTTCACAAATAAAGCATTTT
TTTCACTGCATTCTAGTTGTGGTTTGTCCAAACTCATCAATGTATCTTATCATGTCTGGCTCTAGCTATC
CCGCCCCTAACTCCGCCCATCCCGCCCCTAACTCCGCCCAGTTCCGCCCATTCTCCGCCCCATGGCTGAC
TAATTTTTTTTATTTATGCAGAGGCCGAGGCCGCCTCGGCCTCTGAGCTATTCCAGAAGTAGTGAGGAGG
CTTTTTTGGAGGCCTAGGGACGTACCCAATTCGCCCTATAGTGAGTCGTATTACGCGCGCTCACTGGCCG
TCGTTTTACAACGTCGTGACTGGGAAAACCCTGGCGTTACCCAACTTAATCGCCTTGCAGCACATCCCCC
TTTCGCCAGCTGGCGTAATAGCGAAGAGGCCCGCACCGATCGCCCTTCCCAACAGTTGCGCAGCCTGAAT
GGCGAATGGG
[124 nt withheld, positions 11557-11680]
C
[91 nt withheld, positions 11682-11772]
A
[49 nt withheld, positions 11774-11822]
CCTTTGACGTTGGAGTCCACGTTCTTT
[37 nt withheld, positions 11850-11886]
ACCCTATCTCGGTCTATTCTTTTGATTTATAAGGGATTTTGCCGATTTCGGCCTATTGGTTAAAAAATGA
GCTGATTTAACAAAAATTTAACGCGAATTTTAACAAAATATTAACGCTTACAATTTAGGTGGCACTTTTC
GGGGAAATGTGCGCGGAACCCCTATTTGTTTATTTTTCTAAATACATTCAAATATGTATCCGCTCATGAG
ACAATAACCCTGATAAATGCTTCAATAATATTGAAAAAGGAAGAGTATGAGTATTCAACATTTCCGTGTC
GCCCTTATTCCCTTTTTTGCGGCATTTTGCCTTCCTGTTTTTGCTCACCCAGAAACGCTGGTGAAAGTAA
AAGATGCTGAAGATCAGTTGGGTGCACGAGTGGGTTACATCGAACTGGATCTCAACAGCGGTAAGATCCT
TGAGAGTTTTCGCCCCGAAGAACGTTTTCCAATGATGAGCACTTTTAAAGTTCTGCTATGTGGCGCGGTA
TTATCCCGTATTGACGCCGGGCAAGAGCAACTCGGTCGCCGCATACACTATTCTCAGAATGACTTGGTTG
AGTACTCACCAGTCACAGAAAAGCATCTTACGGATGGCATGACAGTAAGAGAATTATGCAGTGCTGCCAT
AACCATGAGTGATAACACTGCGGCCAACTTACTTCTGACAACGATCGGAGGACCGAAGGAGCTAACCGCT
TTTTTGCACAACATGGGGGATCATGTAACTCGCCTTGATCGTTGGGAACCGGAGCTGAATGAAGCCATAC
CAAACGACGAGCGTGACACCACGATGCCTGTAGCAATGGCAACAACGTTGCGCAAACTATTAACTGGCGA
ACTACTTACTCTAGCTTCCCGGCAACAATTAATAGACTGGATGGAGGCGGATAAAGTTGCAGGACCACTT
CTGCGCTCGGCCCTTCCGGCTGGCTGGTTTATTGCTGATAAATCTGGAGCCGGTGAGCGTGGGTCTCGCG
GTATCATTGCAGCACTGGGGCCAGATGGTAAGCCCTCCCGTATCGTAGTTATCTACACGACGGGGAGTCA
GGCAACTATGGATGAACGAAATAGACAGATCGCTGAGATAGGTGCCTCACTGATTAAGCATTGGTAACTG
TCAGACCAAGTTTACTCATATATACTTTAGATTGATTTAAAACTTCATTTTTAATTTAAAAGGATCTAGG
TGAAGATCCTTTTTGATAATCTCATGACCAAAATCCCTTAACGTGAGTTTTCGTTCCACTGAGCGTCAGA
CCCCGTAGAAAAGATCAAAGGATCTTCTTGAGATCCTTTTTTTCTGCGCGTAATCTGCTGCTTGCAAACA
AAAAAACCACCGCTACCAGCGGTGGTTTGTTTGCCGGATCAAGAGCTACCAACTCTTTTTCCGAAGGTAA
CTGGCTTCAGCAGAGCGCAGATACCAAATACTGTTCTTCTAGTGTAGCCGTAGTTAGGCCACCACTTCAA
GAACTCTGTAGCACCGCCTACATACCTCGCTCTGCTAATCCTGTTACCAGTGGCTGCTGCCAGTGGCGAT
AAGTCGTGTCTTACCGGGTTGGACTCAAGACGATAGTTACCGGATAAGGCGCAGCGGTCGGGCTGAACGG
GGGGTTCGTGCACACAGCCCAGCTTGGAGCGAACGACCTACACCGAACTGAGATACCTACAGCGTGAGCT
ATGAGAAAGCGCCACGCTTCCCGAAGGGAGAAAGGCGGACAGGTATCCGGTAAGCGGCAGGGTCGGAACA
GGAGAGCGCACGAGGGAGCTTCCAGGGGGAAACGCCTGGTATCTTTATAGTCCTGTCGGGTTTCGCCACC
TCTGACTTGAGCGTCGATTTTTGTGATGCTCGTCAGGGGGGCGGAGCCTATGGAAAAACGCCAGCAACGC
GGCCTTTTTACGGTTCCTGGCCTTTTGCTGGCCTTTTGCTCACATGTTCTTTCCTGCGTTATCCCCTGAT
TCTGTGGATAACCGTATTACCGCCTTTGAGTGAGCTGATACCGCTCGCCGCAGCCGAACGACCGAGCGCA
GCGAGTCAGTGAGCGAGGAAGCGGAAG
Features (pLannotate 1.2.2; 30 found; start..end, strand, type, name):
      2..94      +  CDS            lacI (fragment): lac repressor; lacI; The lac repressor binds to the lac operator to inhibit transcription in E. coli. This inhibition can be relieved by adding lactose or isopropyl-β-D-thiogalactopyranoside (IPTG).
    107..128     +  protein_bind   CAP binding site: CAP binding activates transcription in the presence of cAMP. E. coli catabolite activator protein
    143..173     +  promoter       lac promoter: promoter for the E. coli lac operon
    177..199     +  protein_bind   lac operator (fragment): The lac repressor binds to the lac operator to inhibit transcription in E. coli. This inhibition can be relieved by adding lactose or isopropyl-β-D-thiogalactopyranoside (IPTG). lac repressor encoded by lacI
    242..260     +  promoter       T3 promoter: promoter for bacteriophage T3 RNA polymerase
    288..514     +  promoter       RSV promoter: Rous sarcoma virus enhancer/promoter
    515..695     +  LTR            5' LTR (truncated): truncated 5' long terminal repeat (LTR) from HIV-1
    742..867     +  misc_feature   HIV-1 Ψ: packaging signal of human immunodeficiency virus type 1
    851..1214    +  CDS            HIV-1 gag (fragment): gag protein from human immunodeficiency virus 1; gag
   1360..1593    +  misc_feature   RRE: The Rev response element (RRE) of HIV-1 allows for Rev-dependent mRNA export from the nucleus to the cytoplasm.
   1970..2070    +  CDS            Rev (fragment): human immunodeficiency virus 1 (HIV-1) Rev protein; rev; enhances nuclear export of unspliced and incompletely spliced viral mRNAs
   2071..2091    -  misc_feature   MCS (fragment): pBluescript multiple cloning site
   2102..2403    +  enhancer       CMV enhancer: human cytomegalovirus immediate early enhancer
   2404..2607    +  promoter       CMV promoter: human cytomegalovirus (CMV) immediate early promoter
   2609..2628    +  promoter       PLtetO-1 promoter (fragment): modified phage lambda PL promoter with tet operator sites (Lutz and Bujard, 1997)
   2630..2649    +  promoter       PLtetO-1 promoter (fragment): modified phage lambda PL promoter with tet operator sites (Lutz and Bujard, 1997)
   2732..9586    +  CDS            ARID1A (sequence withheld): ARI1A_HUMAN - Also known as BAF250, BAF250A, C1orf4, OSA1, SMARCF1. Experimental evidence at protein level: Swiss-Prot protein existence level 1. Involved in transcriptional activation and repression of select genes by chromatin remodeling (alteration of DNA-nucleosome topology). Component of SWI/SNF chromatin remodeling complexes that carry out key enzymatic activities, changing chromatin structure by altering DNA-histone contacts within a nucleosome in an ATP-dependent manner. Binds DNA non-specifically. Belongs to the neural progenitors- specific chromatin remodeling complex (npBAF complex)
   9614..9655    +  CDS            V5 tag: epitope tag from simian virus 5
   9739..10068   +  promoter       SV40 promoter: SV40 enhancer and early promoter
  10078..10677   +  CDS            PuroR: puromycin N-acetyltransferase; pac from Streptomyces alboniger; confers resistance to puromycin
  10667..10747   +  CDS            nef (fragment): NEF_HV1Z2 - Experimental evidence at protein level: Swiss-Prot protein existence level 1. Extracellular Nef protein targets CD4(+) T-lymphocytes for apoptosis by interacting with CXCR4 surface receptors. From Human immunodeficiency virus type 1 group M subtype D (isolate Z2/CDC-Z34) (HIV-1).
  10749..10982   +  LTR            3' LTR (ΔU3): self-inactivating 3' long terminal repeat (LTR) from HIV-1
  11054..11175   +  polyA_signal   SV40 poly(A) signal: SV40 polyadenylation signal
  11215..11350   +  rep_origin     SV40 ori: SV40 origin of replication
  11371..11389   -  promoter       T7 promoter: promoter for bacteriophage T7 RNA polymerase
  11397..11552   +  CDS            lacZα (fragment): LacZα fragment of β-galactosidase; lacZ fragment
  11557..11985   +  rep_origin     f1 ori (sequence partly withheld): f1 bacteriophage origin of replication; arrow indicates direction of (+) strand synthesis
  12038..12142   +  promoter       AmpR promoter: bla
  12143..13003   +  CDS            AmpR: β-lactamase; bla; confers resistance to ampicillin, carbenicillin, and related antibiotics
  13174..13762   +  rep_origin     ori: high-copy-number ColE1/pMB1/pBR322/pUC origin of replication
