[The description below was written by a language model from this plasmid's Addgene catalogue record and pLannotate feature annotations shown in this document.]
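Description:
pLenti-puro-ARID1A is a third-generation, self-inactivating HIV-1-based lentiviral transfer plasmid of about 13.9 kb, built on the pLenti-puro backbone for tetracycline-inducible expression of human ARID1A in mammalian cells. In bacteria it is maintained through a high-copy ColE1/pUC-type origin with ampicillin resistance (β-lactamase). An f1 origin and remnants of a pBluescript-type lac/lacZα region with T3 and T7 promoters are also present. The viral genome is transcribed from a chimeric RSV promoter fused to a truncated 5' LTR, which makes packaging Tat-independent. It carries the Ψ packaging signal with a partial gag fragment, the Rev response element for nuclear export of the full-length RNA, and a ΔU3 3' LTR that inactivates LTR promoter activity after integration. An SV40 poly(A) signal and SV40 origin lie downstream of the 3' LTR.

The payload is the full-length ARID1A (BAF250a) coding sequence, roughly 6.9 kb. ARID1A is a DNA-binding subunit of SWI/SNF chromatin remodelling complexes. It is driven by the CMV immediate-early enhancer/promoter. Immediately downstream of the promoter are two short matches annotated as PLtetO-1 fragments, consistent with tandem tet operator sites. In such an arrangement, transcription is repressed in cells expressing the Tet repressor and released by tetracycline or doxycycline; no repressor gene is annotated on this plasmid. The open reading frame continues into a backbone-encoded C-terminal V5 epitope. The catalogue also lists a C-terminal His tag, although the feature table does not annotate it. A separate SV40 promoter–PuroR cassette inside the provirus allows puromycin selection of transduced cells. The associated study describes ARID1A as a tumour suppressor in gynecologic cancers, so the construct suits controlled expression of the protein in cell lines to examine its chromatin-remodelling and growth-regulatory functions.
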