Addgene plasmid #39478: pLenti-puro-ARID1A
Purpose: Tetracycline-inducible lentiviral expression of human ARID1A; 3rd generation lentiviral vector
Depositing lab: Ie-Ming Shih. Depositing organization: Johns Hopkins University and School of Medicine. Publication: ARID1A, a factor that promotes formation of SWI/SNF-mediated chromatin remodeling, is a tumor suppressor in gynecologic cancers. Guan B, Wang TL, Shih IeM. Cancer Res. 2011 Nov 1;71(21):6718-27. Epub 2011 Sep 7. 10.1158/0008-5472.CAN-11-1562 PubMed 21900401.
Backbone
  Vector backbone: pLenti-puro
  Total vector size (bp): 13944
  Vector type: Mammalian Expression, Lentiviral
  Selectable markers: Puromycin
Growth in bacteria
  Bacterial resistance: Ampicillin, 100 μg/mL
  Growth temperature: 37°C
  Growth strain: Stbl3
  Copy number: High Copy
Gene/Insert
  Gene/Insert name: ARID1A
  Species: H. sapiens (human)
  Insert size (bp): 6854
  GenBank ID: NM_006015.4
  Entrez Gene: ARID1A (a.k.a. B120, BAF250, BAF250a, BM029, C1orf4, CSS2, ELD, MRD14, OSA1, P270, SMARCF1, hELD, hOSA1)
  Promoter: CMV
  Tag / fusion protein: His (C terminal on backbone); V5 (C terminal on backbone)
  Cloning method: Restriction Enzyme; 5′ cloning site NheI to XhaI (destroyed during cloning); 3′ cloning site AgeI (not destroyed)
  Sequencing primers: 5′ CMV-fwd; 3′ BGH-rev
Terms and licenses: Academic/Nonprofit Terms; Industry Terms: Not Available to Industry
How to cite: pLenti-puro-ARID1A was a gift from Ie-Ming Shih (Addgene plasmid # 39478 ; http://n2t.net/addgene:39478 ; RRID:Addgene_39478)
