>Addgene plasmid #39478 | pLenti-puro-ARID1A | addgene partial sequence | sequence record 51196 | BGH-rev 5'-TAGAAGGCACAGTCGAGG-3'
GACCGGTACGCGTAGAATCGAGACCGAGGAGAGGGTTAGGGATAGGCTTACCTTCGAACCGCGGGCCCTC
TAGACTCGA
[706 nt withheld, positions 80-785]
