>Addgene plasmid #39478 | pLenti-puro-ARID1A | addgene partial sequence | sequence record 51996 | puro-variant-R 5'-gtgggcttgtactcggtcat-3'
AAAGCCTCCTCACTACTTCTGGAATAGCTCAGAGGCCGAGGCGGCCTCGGCCTCTGCATAAATAAAAAAA
ATTAGTCAGCCATGGGGCGGAGAATGGGCGGAACTGGGCGGAGTTAGGGGCGGGATGGGCGGAGTTAGGG
GCGGGACTATGGTTGCTGACTAATTGAGATGCATGCTTTGCATACTTCTGCCTGCTGGGGAGCCTGGGGA
CTTTCCACACCTGGTTGCTGACTAATTGAGATGCATGCTTTGCATACTTCTGCCTGCTGGGGAGCCTGGG
GACTTTCCACACCCTAACTGACACACATTCCACAGGGTCGACTAGAAGGCACAGTCGAGGCTGATCAGCA
GGTTTAAACTCAATGGTGATGGTGATGATGACCGGTACGCGTAGAATCGAGACCGAGGAGAGGGTTAGGG
ATAGGCTTACCTTCGAACCGCGGGCCCTCTAGACTCGA
[255 nt withheld, positions 459-713]
